Addgene plasmid #29518: pAL-hCul1-NTD
Depositing lab: Ning Zheng. Depositing organization: University of Washington.
Backbone
  Vector backbone: pAL
  Backbone size w/o insert (bp): 4401
  Vector type: Bacterial Expression
Growth in bacteria
  Bacterial resistance: Chloramphenicol, 25 μg/mL
  Growth temperature: 37°C
  Growth strain: DH5alpha
  Copy number: High Copy
Gene/Insert
  Gene/Insert name: CUL1
  Species: H. sapiens (human)
  Insert size (bp): 1245
  Mutation: N-terminal 415 aa
  Entrez Gene: CUL1
  Tag / fusion protein: Thrombin Cleavage Site (N terminal on backbone)
  Cloning method: Restriction Enzyme
  Sequencing primers: 5′ T7; 3′ T7-term
Terms and licenses: Academic/Nonprofit Terms; Industry Terms: Not Available to Industry
Depositor comments: Note that the 1st 12aa of Cul1 are missing. This region is disordered in the crystal structure.
How to cite: pAL-hCul1-NTD was a gift from Ning Zheng (Addgene plasmid # 29518 ; http://n2t.net/addgene:29518 ; RRID:Addgene_29518)
