[The description below was written by a language model from this plasmid's Addgene catalogue record.]
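Description:
pAL-hCul1-NTD is a bacterial expression plasmid built on the pAL backbone (about 4.4 kb without insert) that carries the N-terminal domain of human cullin 1 (CUL1). It is recorded as a high-copy plasmid selected with chloramphenicol. The record does not name the origin of replication or explicitly state the promoter. The listed sequencing primers are T7 and T7-term, which suggests that the insert sits between a T7 promoter and T7 terminator, the usual arrangement for inducible expression in E. coli strains that supply T7 RNA polymerase.

The insert is roughly 1.25 kb, was cloned by restriction enzymes, and is described as the N-terminal 415 amino acids of CUL1. The depositor notes that the first 12 residues of Cul1 are missing, a region that is disordered in the crystal structure, so the construct appears to have been trimmed with structural work in mind. A thrombin cleavage site contributed by the backbone lies at the N-terminus of the insert. Such a site normally allows an upstream affinity or fusion partner to be removed by proteolysis after purification, but the record does not say what partner, if any, precedes it.

Cullin 1 is the scaffold subunit of SCF-type cullin-RING ubiquitin ligases, and its N-terminal domain is the portion that engages the Skp1 adaptor and its F-box protein substrate receptors. This plasmid is therefore suited to producing recombinant Cul1 N-terminal domain in bacteria for biochemical, binding or crystallographic studies, although no specific application is given in the record. No feature table was provided, so these details rest on the catalogue fields alone.
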