>Addgene plasmid #29518 | pAL-hCul1-NTD | addgene partial sequence | sequence record 34936 | 29518 with T7
ATTTTGTTTACTTTAAGAAGGAGATATACCATGGGCAGCAGCCATCATCATCATCATCACAGCAGCGGCC
TGGTGCCGCGCGGCAGCCATATGAAGCAGATTGGCCTGGACCAGATCTGGGACGACCTCAGAGCCGGCAT
CCAGCAGGTGTACACACGGCAGAGCATGGCCAAGTCCAGATATATGGAGCTCTACACTCATGTTTATAAC
TACTGTACTAGTGTTCACCAGTCAAACCAAGCACGAGGAGCTGGAGTTCCTCCTTCTAAGTCGAAAAAGG
GGCAGACACCTGGAGGAGCTCAGTTTGTTGGCCTGGAATTATATAAACGACTTAAGGAATTTTTGAAGAA
TTACTTGACAAATCTTCTTAAGGATGGAGAAGATTTGATGGATGAGAGTGTACTGAAATTCTACACTCAA
CAATGGGAAGATTATCGATTTTCAAGCAAAGTGCTGAATGGAATTTGTGCCTACCTCAATAGACATTGGG
TTCGCCGTGAATGTGACGAAGGACGAAAAGGAATATATGAAATCTATTCGCTTGCATTGGTGACTTGGAG
AGACTGTCTGTTCAGGCCACTGAATAAACAGGTAACAAATGCTGTTTTAAAGCTGATTGAAAAGGAAAGG
AATGGTGAAACCATCAATACAAGATTGATTAGTGGAGTTGTACAGTCTTACGTGGAATTGGGGCTGAATG
AAGATGATGCATTTGCAAAGGGCCCTACGTTAACAGTGTATAAAGAATCCTTTGAATCTCAATTTTTGGC
TGACACAGAGAGATTTTATACCAGAGAGAGTACTGAATTCTTGCAGCAGAACCCAGTTACTGAATATATG
AAAAAGGCAGAGGCTCGTCTGCTNGAGGAACAACGA
